>Addgene plasmid #53255 | pGLx2 | depositor full sequence | sequence record 82964 | pGLx2 sequence 6442 bps
ATGACCATGATTACGAATTCGAATTTTCAAAAATTCTTACTTTTTTTTTGGATGGACGCAAAGAAGTTTA
ATAATCATATTACATGGCATTACCACCATATACATATCCATATCTAATCTTACTTATATGTTGTGGAAAT
GTAAAGAGCCCCATTATCTTAGCCTAAAAAAACCTTCTCTTTGGAACTTTCAGTAATACGCTTAACTGCT
CATTGCTATATTGAAGTACGGATTAGAAGCCGCCGAGCGGGCGACAGCCCTCCGACGGAAGACTCTCCTC
CGTGCGTCCTCGTCTTCACCGGTCGCGTTCCTGAAACGCAGATGTGCCTCGCGCCGCACTGCTCCGAACA
ATAAAGATTCTACAATACTAGCTTTTATGGTTATGAAGAGGAAAAATTGGCAGTAACCTGGCCCCACAAA
CCTTCAAATTAACGAATCAAATTAACAACCATAGGATGATAATGCGATTAGTTTTTTAGCCTTATTTCTG
GGGTAATTAATCAGCGAAGCGATGATTTTTGATCTATTAACAGATATATAAATGGAAAAGCTGCATAACC
ACTTTAACTAATACTTTCAACATTTTCAGTTTGTATTACTTCTTATTCAAATGTCATAAAAGTATCAACA
AAAAATTGTTAATATACCTCTATACTTTAACGTCAAGGAGAAAAAACGGATCATTCGGCCGCCATGAAAG
CGTTAACGGCCAGGCAACAAGAGGTGTTTGATCTCATCCGTGATCACATCAGCCAGACAGGTATGCCGCC
GACGCGTGCGGAAATCGCGCAGCGTTTGGGGTTCCGTTCCCCAAACGCGGCTGAAGAACATCTGAAGGCG
CTGGCACGCAAAGGCGTTATTGAAATTGTTTCCGGCGCATCACGCGGGATTCGTCTGTTGCAGGAAGAGG
AAGAAGGGTTGCCGCTGGTAGGTCGTGTGGCTGCCGGTGAACCACTTCTGGCGCAACAGCATATTGAAGG
TCATTATCAGGTCGATCCTTCCTTATTCAAGCCGAATGCTGATTTCCTGCTGCGCGTCAGCGGGATGTCG
ATGAAAGATATCGGCATTATGGATGGTGACTTGCTGGCAGTGCATAAAACTCAGGATGTACGTAACGGTC
AGGTCGTTGTCGCACGTATTGATGACGAAGTTACCGTTAAGCGCCTGAAAAAACAGGGCAATAAAGTCGA
ACTGTTGCCAGAAAATAGCGAGTTTAAACCAATTGTCGTAGATCTTCGTCAGCAGAGCTTCACCATTGAA
GGGCTGGCGGTTGGGGTTATTCGCAACGGCGACTGGCTGGGATCCTCGAGCGCCCGGGGATCTAGAAAGC
TTGGCACTGGCCGTCGTTTTACAACGTCGTGACTGGGAAAACCCTGGCGTTACCCAACTTAATCGCCTTG
CAGCACATCCCCCCTTCGCCAGCTGGCGTAATAGCGAAGAGGCCCGCACCGATCGCCCTTCCCAACAGTT
GCGCAGCCTGAATGGCGAATGGCGCCTGATGCGGTATTTTCTCCTTACGCATCTGTGCGGTATTTCACAC
CGCATAGGGTAATAACTGATATAATTAAATTGAAGCTCTAATTTGTGAGTTTAGTATACATGCATTTACT
TATAATACAGTTTTTTAGTTTTGCTGGCCGCATCTTCTCAAATATGCTTCCCAGCCTGCTTTTCTGTAAC
GTTCACCCTCTACCTTAGCATCCCTTCCCTTTGCAAATAGTCCTCTTCCAACAATAATAATGTCAGATCC
TGTAGAGACCACATCATCCACGGTTCTATACTGTTGACCCAATGCGTCTCCCTTGTCATCTAAACCCACA
CCGGGTGTCATAATCAACCAATCGTAACCTTCATCTCTTCCACCCATGTCTCTTTGAGCAATAAAGCCGA
TAACAAAATCTTTGTCGCTCTTCGCAATGTCAACAGTACCCTTAGTATATTCTCCAGTAGATAGGGAGCC
CTTGCATGACAATTCTGCTAACATCAAAAGGCCTCTAGGTTCCTTTGTTACTTCTTCTGCCGCCTGCTTC
AAACCGCTAACAATACCTGGGCCCACCACACCGTGTGCATTCGTAATGTCTGCCCATTCTGCTATTCTGT
ATACACCCGCAGAGTACTGCAATTTGACTGTATTACCAATGTCAGCAAATTTTCTGTCTTCGAAGAGTAA
AAAATTGTACTTGGCGGATAATGCCTTTAGCGGCTTAACTGTGCCCTCCATGGAAAAATCAGTCAAGATA
TCCACATGTGTTTTTAGTAAACAAATTTTGGGACCTAATGCTTCAACTAACTCCAGTAATTCCTTGGTGG
TACGAACATCCAATGAAGCACACAAGTTTGTTTGCTTTTCGTGCATGATATTAAATAGCTTGGCAGCAAC
AGGACTAGGATGAGTAGCAGCACGTTCCTTATATGTAGCTTTCGACATGATTTATCTTCGTTTCGGTTTT
TGTTCTGTGCAGTTGGGTTAAGAATACTGGGCAATTTCATGTTTCTTCAACACTACATATGCGTATATAT
ACCAATCTAAGTCTGTGCTCCTTCCTTCGTTCTTCCTTCTGTTCGGAGATTACCGAATCAAAAAAATTTC
AAAGAAACCGAAATCAAAAAAAAGAATAAAAAAAAAATGATGAATTGAAAAGCTCTTGTTACCCATCATT
GAATTTTGAACATCCGAACCTGGGAGTTTTCCCTGAAACAGATAGTATATTTGAACCTGTATAATAATAT
ATAGTCTAGCGCTTTACGGAAGACAATGTATGTATTTCGGTTCCTGGAGAAACTATTGCATCTATTGCAT
AGGTAATCTTGCACGTCGCATCCCCGGTTCATTTTCTGCGTTTCCATCTTGCACTTCAATAGCATATCTT
TGTTAACGAAGCATCTGTGCTTCATTTTGTAGAACAAAAATGCAACGCGAGAGCGCTAATTTTTCAAACA
AAGAATCTGAGCTGCATTTTTACAGAACAGAAATGCAACGCGAAAGCGCTATTTTACCAACGAAGAATCT
GTGCTTCATTTTTGTAAAACAAAAATGCAACGCGAGAGCGCTAATTTTTCAAACAAAGAATCTGAGCTGC
ATTTTTACAGAACAGAAATGCAACGCGAGAGCGCTATTTTACCAACAAAGAATCTATACTTCTTTTTTGT
TCTACAAAAATGCATCCCGAGAGCGCTATTTTTCTAACAAAGCATCTTAGATTACTTTTTTTCTCCTTTG
TGCGCTCTATAATGCAGTCTCTTGATAACTTTTTGCACTGTAGGTCCGTTAAGGTTAGAAGAAGGCTACT
TTGGTGTCTATTTTCTCTTCCATAAAAAAAGCCTGACTCCACTTCCCGCGTTTACTGATTACTAGCGAAG
CTGCGGGTGCATTTTTTCAAGATAAAGGCATCCCCGATTATATTCTATACCGATGTGGATTGCGCATACT
TTGTGAACAGAAAGTGATAGCGTTGATGATTCTTCATTGGTCAGAAAATTATGAACGGTTTCTTCTATTT
TGTCTCTATATACTACGTATAGGAAATGTTTACATTTTCGTATTGTTTTCGATTCACTCTATGAATAGTT
CTTACTACAATTTTTTTGTCTAAAGAGTAATACTAGAGATAAACATAAAAAATGTAGAGGTCGAGTTTAG
ATGCAAGTTCAAGGAGCGAAAGGTGGATGGGTAGGTTATATAGGGATATAGCACAGAGATATATAGCAAA
GAGATACTTTTGAGCAATGTTTGTGGAAGCGGTATTCGCAATATTTTAGTAGCTCGTTACAGTCCGGTGC
GTTTTTGGTTTTTTGAAAGTGCGTCTTCAGAGCGCTTTTGGTTTTCAAAAGCGCTCTGAAGTTCCTATAC
TTTCTAGCTAGAGAATAGGAACTTCGGAATAGGAACTTCAAAGCGTTTCCGAAAACGAGCGCTTCCGAAA
ATGCAACGCGAGCTGCGCACATACAGCTCACTGTTCACGTCGCACCTATATCTGCGTGTTGCCTGTATAT
ATATATACATGAGAAGAACGGCATAGTGCGTGTTTATGCTTAAATGCGTTATGGTGCACTCTCAGTACAA
TCTGCTCTGATGCCGCATAGTTAAGCCAGCCCCGACACCCGCCAACACCCGCTGACGCGCCCTGACGGGC
TTGTCTGCTCCCGGCATCCGCTTACAGACAAGCTGTGACCGTCTCCGGGAGCTGCATGTGTCAGAGGTTT
TCACCGTCATCACCGAAACGCGCGAGACGAAAGGGCCTCGTGATACGCCTATTTTTATAGGTTAATGTCA
TGATAATAATGGTTTCTTAGACGTCAGGTGGCACTTTTCGGGGAAATGTGCGCGGAACCCCTATTTGTTT
ATTTTTCTAAATACATTCAAATATGTATCCGCTCATGAGACAATAACCCTGATAAATGCTTCAATAATAT
TGAAAAAGGAAGAGTATGAGTATTCAACATTTCCGTGTCGCCCTTATTCCCTTTTTTGCGGCATTTTGCC
TTCCTGTTTTTGCTCACCCAGAAACGCTGGTGAAAGTAAAAGATGCTGAAGATCAGTTGGGTGCACGAGT
GGGTTACATCGAACTGGATCTCAACAGCGGTAAGATCCTTGAGAGTTTTCGCCCCGAAGAACGTTTTCCA
ATGATGAGCACTTTTAAAGTTCTGCTATGTGGCGCGGTATTATCCCGTATTGACGCCGGGCAAGAGCAAC
TCGGTCGCCGCATACACTATTCTCAGAATGACTTGGTTGAGTACTCACCAGTCACAGAAAAGCATCTTAC
GGATGGCATGACAGTAAGAGAATTATGCAGTGCTGCCATAACCATGAGTGATAACACTGCGGCCAACTTA
CTTCTGACAACGATCGGAGGACCGAAGGAGCTAACCGCTTTTTTGCACAACATGGGGGATCATGTAACTC
GCCTTGATCGTTGGGAACCGGAGCTGAATGAAGCCATACCAAACGACGAGCGTGACACCACGATGCCTGT
AGCAATGGCAACAACGTTGCGCAAACTATTAACTGGCGAACTACTTACTCTAGCTTCCCGGCAACAATTA
ATAGACTGGATGGAGGCGGATAAAGTTGCAGGACCACTTCTGCGCTCGGCCCTTCCGGCTGGCTGGTTTA
TTGCTGATAAATCTGGAGCCGGTGAGCGTGGGTCTCGCGGTATCATTGCAGCACTGGGGCCAGATGGTAA
GCCCTCCCGTATCGTAGTTATCTACACGACGGGGAGTCAGGCAACTATGGATGAACGAAATAGACAGATC
GCTGAGATAGGTGCCTCACTGATTAAGCATTGGTAACTGTCAGACCAAGTTTACTCATATATACTTTAGA
TTGATTTAAAACTTCATTTTTAATTTAAAAGGATCTAGGTGAAGATCCTTTTTGATAATCTCATGACCAA
AATCCCTTAACGTGAGTTTTCGTTCCACTGAGCGTCAGACCCCGTAGAAAAGATCAAAGGATCTTCTTGA
GATCCTTTTTTTCTGCGCGTAATCTGCTGCTTGCAAACAAAAAAACCACCGCTACCAGCGGTGGTTTGTT
TGCCGGATCAAGAGCTACCAACTCTTTTTCCGAAGGTAACTGGCTTCAGCAGAGCGCAGATACCAAATAC
TGTCCTTCTAGTGTAGCCGTAGTTAGGCCACCACTTCAAGAACTCTGTAGCACCGCCTACATACCTCGCT
CTGCTAATCCTGTTACCAGTGGCTGCTGCCAGTGGCGATAAGTCGTGTCTTACCGGGTTGGACTCAAGAC
GATAGTTACCGGATAAGGCGCAGCGGTCGGGCTGAACGGGGGGTTCGTGCACACAGCCCAGCTTGGAGCG
AACGACCTACACCGAACTGAGATACCTACAGCGTGAGCATTGAGAAAGCGCCACGCTTCCCGAAGGGAGA
AAGGCGGACAGGTATCCGGTAAGCGGCAGGGTCGGAACAGGAGAGCGCACGAGGGAGCTTCCAGGGGGAA
ACGCCTGGTATCTTTATAGTCCTGTCGGGTTTCGCCACCTCTGACTTGAGCGTCGATTTTTGTGATGCTC
GTCAGGGGGGCGGAGCCTATGGAAAAACGCCAGCAACGCGGCCTTTTTACGGTTCCTGGCCTTTTGCTGG
CCTTTTGCTCACATGTTCTTTCCTGCGTTATCCCCTGATTCTGTGGATAACCGTATTACCGCCTTTGAGT
GAGCTGATACCGCTCGCCGCAGCCGAACGACCGAGCGCAGCGAGTCAGTGAGCGAGGAAGCGGAAGAGCG
CCCAATACGCAAACCGCCTCTCCCCGCGCGTTGGCCGATTCATTAATCCAGCTGGCACGACAGGTTTCCC
GACTGGAAAGCGGGCAGTGAGCGCAACGCAATTAATGTGAGTTACCTCACTCATTAGGCACCCCAGGCTT
TACACTTTATGCTTCCGGCTCGTATGTTGTGTGGAATTGTGAGCGGATAACAATTTCACACAGGAAACAG
CT
Features (pLannotate 1.2.2; 17 found; start..end, strand, type, name):
     25..677     +  promoter       GAL1,10 promoter: GAL1 and GAL10 genes of S. cerevisiae; divergent inducible promoter, regulated by Gal4
    694..1299    +  CDS            lexA: LEXA_ECOLI - Also known as exrA, spr, tsl, umuA. Experimental evidence at protein level: Swiss-Prot protein existence level 1. Represses a number of genes involved in the response to DNA damage (SOS response), including recA and lexA. Binds to the 16 bp palindromic sequence 5'-CTGTATATATATACAG-3'. In the presence of single- stranded DNA, RecA interacts with LexA causing an autocatalytic cleavage which disrupts the DNA-binding part of LexA, leading to derepression of the SOS regulon and eventually DNA repair. Implicated in hydroxy radical-mediated cell death induced by hydroxyurea treatment (Pu
   1335..1489    +  CDS            lacZα (fragment): LacZα fragment of β-galactosidase; lacZ fragment
   1495..1546    -  misc_feature   bom (fragment): basis of mobility region from pBR322
   1625..2428    -  CDS            URA3: orotidine-5'-phosphate decarboxylase, required for uracil biosynthesis; S. cerevisiae URA3; yeast auxotrophic marker, counterselectable with 5-fluoroorotic acid (5-FOA)
   2429..2639    -  promoter       URA3 promoter: S. cerevisiae URA3
   2644..2721    +  CDS            RAF1 (fragment): RAF_YEAST - Experimental evidence at transcript level: Swiss-Prot protein existence level 2. Antagonizes transcriptional repression of recombinase FLP by REP1-REP2. May play a role in plasmid partitioning. From Saccharomyces cerevisiae (strain ATCC 204508 / S288c) (Baker's yeast).
   2875..4039    -  rep_origin     2μ ori: yeast 2μ plasmid origin of replication
   4040..4089    -  misc_feature   bom (fragment): basis of mobility region from pBR322
   4191..4226    -  CDS            rop (fragment): Rop protein, which maintains plasmids at low copy number; rop
   4321..4425    +  promoter       AmpR promoter: bla
   4426..5286    +  CDS            AmpR: β-lactamase; bla; confers resistance to ampicillin, carbenicillin, and related antibiotics
   5457..6045    +  rep_origin     ori: high-copy-number ColE1/pMB1/pBR322/pUC origin of replication
   6228..6320    +  CDS            lacI (fragment): lac repressor; lacI; The lac repressor binds to the lac operator to inhibit transcription in E. coli. This inhibition can be relieved by adding lactose or isopropyl-β-D-thiogalactopyranoside (IPTG).
   6333..6354    +  protein_bind   CAP binding site: CAP binding activates transcription in the presence of cAMP. E. coli catabolite activator protein
   6369..6399    +  promoter       lac promoter: promoter for the E. coli lac operon
   6407..6423    +  protein_bind   lac operator: The lac repressor binds to the lac operator to inhibit transcription in E. coli. This inhibition can be relieved by adding lactose or isopropyl-β-D-thiogalactopyranoside (IPTG). lac repressor encoded by lacI
