[The description below was written by a language model from this plasmid's Addgene catalogue record and pLannotate feature annotations shown in this document.]
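Description:
pGLx2 is a 6,442 bp yeast expression shuttle vector supplied as an empty backbone for making galactose-inducible, N-terminally LexA-tagged fusion proteins in Saccharomyces cerevisiae. In E. coli it is maintained through a high-copy ColE1/pUC-type origin and selected with ampicillin via the β-lactamase gene and its own promoter. In yeast it replicates episomally from the 2μ plasmid origin, which normally gives multicopy maintenance, and is selected by uracil prototrophy through URA3 driven by its native promoter. URA3 also allows counterselection with 5-fluoroorotic acid if plasmid loss is wanted.

The expression unit consists of the divergent GAL1/10 promoter, regulated by Gal4 and therefore induced by galactose, placed directly upstream of the full-length E. coli lexA coding sequence. LexA is a bacterial repressor with a well-defined operator-binding specificity, so a protein cloned in frame downstream of it can be tethered to LexA operator sites engineered into a yeast reporter or chromosomal locus. A lacZα fragment lies just after lexA and, together with the lac promoter, operator, CAP site and lacI fragment upstream of the GAL promoter, appears to be a remnant of a pUC-style cloning region. The record does not list the cloning sites, and no yeast transcription terminator is annotated. Short bom, rop and 2μ RAF1 fragments are residual backbone sequences.

No insert is present. The associated publication concerns histone H3K4 methylation and replication origin function in budding yeast, consistent with use of the vector for inducible expression or targeted recruitment of LexA fusions, although the record does not specify particular experiments.
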