Addgene plasmid #53255: pGLx2
Purpose: (Empty Backbone) GAL1/10 promoter driving expression of N-terminal LexA tag
Depositing lab: Jean Cook. Publication: DNA replication origin function is promoted by H3K4 di-methylation in Saccharomyces cerevisiae. Rizzardi LF, Dorn ES, Strahl BD, Cook JG. Genetics. 2012 Oct;192(2):371-84. doi: 10.1534/genetics.112.142349. Epub 2012 Jul 30. PubMed 22851644.
Backbone
  Vector backbone: pGLx2
  Backbone size (bp): 6442
  Vector type: Yeast Expression
  Promoter: GAL1/10
  Selectable markers: URA3
  Tag / fusion protein: LexA (N terminal on backbone)
Growth in bacteria
  Bacterial resistance: Ampicillin, 100 μg/mL
  Growth temperature: 37°C
  Growth strain: DH5alpha
  Copy number: Unknown
Gene/Insert
  Sequencing primers: 5′ cagggcaataaagtcgaact
Terms and licenses: Academic/Nonprofit Terms; Industry Terms: Not Available to Industry
How to cite: pGLx2 was a gift from Jean Cook (Addgene plasmid # 53255)
