>Addgene plasmid #53255 | pGLx2 | addgene partial sequence | sequence record 89414 | M13pUC-Rev 5'-AGCGGATAACAATTTCACACAGG-3'
TCATATCCATTCTCAATTAGCTCTACCACAGTGTGTGAACCAATGTATCCAGCACCACCTGTAACCAAAA
CAATTTTAGAAGTACTTTCACTTTGTAACTGAGCTGTCATTTATATTGAATTTTCAAAAATTCTTACTTT
TTTTTTGGATGGACGCAAAGAAGTTTAATAATCATATTACATGGCATTACCACCATATACATATCCATAT
ACATATCCATATCTAATCTTACTTATATGTTGTGGAAATGTAAAGAGCCCCATTATCTTAGCCTAAAAAA
ACCTTCTCTTTGGAACTTTCAGTAATACGCTTAACTGCTCATTGCTATATTGAAGTACGGATTAGAAGCC
GCCGAGCGGGTGACAGCCCTCCGAAGGAAGACTCTCCTCCGTGCGTCCTCGTCTTCACCGGTCGCGTTCC
TGAAACGCAGATGTGCCTCGCGCCGCACTGCTCCGAACAATAAAGATTCTACAATACTAGCTTTTATGGT
TATGAAGAGGAAAAATTGGCAGTAACCTGGCCCCACAAACCTTCAAATGAACGAATCAAATTAACAACCA
TAGGATGATAATGCGATTAGTTTTTTAGCCTTATTTCTGGGGTAATTAATCAGCGAAGCGATGATTTTTG
ATCTATTAACAGATATATAAATGCAAAAACTGCATAACCACTTTAACTAATACTTTCAACATTTTCGGTT
TGTATTACTTCTTATTCAAATGTAATAAAAGTATCAACAAAAAATTGTTAATATACCTCTATACTTTAAC
GTCAAGGAGAAAAAACCCCGGATCATTCGGCCGCCATGAAAGCGTTAACGGCCAGGCAACAAGAGGTGTT
TGATCTCATCCGTGATCACATCAGCCAGACAGGTATGCCGCCGACGCGTGCGGAAATCGCGCAGCGTTTG
GGG
