>Addgene plasmid #53255 | pGLx2 | addgene partial sequence | sequence record 89416 | URA3-R 5'-CAAGGAAACCGAAATCAAAAAAAAG-3'
CTTGTTACCCATCATTGAATTTTGAACATCCGAACCTGGGAGTTTTCCCTGAAACAGATAGTATATTTGA
ACCTGTATAATAATATATAGTCTAGCGCTTTACGGAAGACAATGTATGTATTTCGGTTCCTGGAGAAACT
ATTGCATCTATTGCATAGGTAATCTTGCACGTCGCATCCCCGGTTCATTTTCTGCGTTTCCATCTTGCAC
TTCAATAGCATATCTTTGTTAACGAAGCATCTGTGCTTCATTTTGTAGAACAAAAATGCAACGCGAGAGC
GCTAATTTTTCAAACAAAGAATCTGAGCTGCATTTTTACAGAACAGAAATGCAACGCGAAAGCGCTATTT
TACCAACGAAGAATCTGTGCTTCATTTTTGTAAAACAAAAATGCAACGCGAGAGCGCTAATTTTTCAAAC
AAAGAATCTGAGCTGCATTTTTACAGAACAGAAATGCAACGCGAGAGCGCTATTTTACCAACAAAGAATC
TATACTTCTTTTTTGTTCTACAAAAATGCATCCCGAGAGCGCTATTTTTCTAACAAAGCATCTTAGATTA
CTTTTTTTCTCCTTTGTGCGCTCTATAATGCAGTCTCTTGATAACTTTTTGCACTGTAGGTCCGTTAAGG
TTAGAAGAAGGCTACTTTGGTGTCTATTTTCTCTTCCATAAAAAAAGCCTGACTCCACTTCCCGCGTTTA
CTGATTACTAGCGAAGCTGCGGGTGCATTTTTTCAAGATAAAGGCATCCCCGATTATATTCTATACCGAT
GTGGATTGCGCATACTTTGTGAACAGAAAGTGATAGCGTTGATGATTCTTCATTGGTCAGAAAATTATGA
ACGGTTTCTTCTATTTTGTCTCTATATACTACGTATAGGAAATGTTTACATTTTCGTATTGTTTTCGATT
CACTCTATGAATAGTTCTTA
